>Addgene plasmid #21027 | CBP-Bromo-HAT-CH3-pET | addgene partial sequence | sequence record 26833 | 21027 with T7
TCTAGAATATTTTGTTTACTTTAAGAAGGAGATATACCATGGGCAGCAGCCATCATCATCATCATCACAG
CAGCGGCCTGGTGCCGCGCGGCAGCCATATGGCTAGCATGACTGGTGGACAGCAAATGGGTCGCGGATCC
ACGTCCCGTGTATATAAATTTTGCAGTAAACTTGCAGAGGTCTTTGAACAAGAAATTGACCCTGTCATGC
AGTCTCTTGGATATTGCTGTGGACGAAAGTATGAGTTCTCCCCACAGACTTTGTGCTGTTACGGAAAGCA
GCTGTGTACAATTCCTCGTGATGCAGCCTACTACAGCTATCAGAATAGGTATCATTTCTGTGAGAAGTGT
TTCACAGAGATCCAGGGCGAGAATGTGACCCTGGGTGACGACCCTTCCCAACCTCAGACGACAATTTCCA
AGGATCAATTTGAAAAGAAGAAAAATGATACCTTAGATCCTGAACCTTTTGTTGACTGCAAAGAGTGTGG
CCGGAAGATGCATCAGATTTGTGTTCTACACTATGACATCATTTGGCCTTCAGGTTTTGTGTGTGACAAC
TGTTTGAAGAAAACTGGCAGACCTCGGAAAGAAAACAAATTCAGTGCTAAGAGGCT
