>Addgene plasmid #21027 | CBP-Bromo-HAT-CH3-pET | addgene partial sequence | sequence record 107790 | T7term 5'-GCTAGTTATTGCTCAGCGG-3'
TTGTTAGCAGCCGGATCTCAGTGGTGGTGGTGGTGGTGCTCGAGTGCGGCCGCAAGCTTCTGCGACAGGT
CGTTGGAAACATTGGGCATGCTGGGCTTCTTCTTGTTGGCGCGGCTAATGCTGCTTTTGTTTTTGTTGGT
CTTCTTGTTGTTCTTTTTCTTCGCATTTTTGCTGTCACCCTGACTGCCCTCAGGAGTCTCACTCGCTGCA
GTACTCTCTTCTTTTTTCCTTTCTTCTTCTTCTTGTTCTAGTTCCTTAATGCTTTCTTCCAACACATTAG
GCCAGAAATCTCCTTCAAAATAGGGCAACTCCTTGGCACTCGTGAGCCTGTCTTCGTTCGCTTGTTTGAA
GATGTCCTTATAGTCGTTAATGATCCTCTCTGCAAACGCCTTGTCCAGCATCTTCTTGTACCACTCCTGT
AGTCGTTTTGGTTTGGGGATTTTCTGGTCAGGGGGGTGGCAATGAAAGATATAGTCATCTCCTTCACTTG
GGGGACAGGCCCAAATATGTCCTGTCACATACCCCAATTTCTTCACATACTCGAGATATCCGATGAGGAT
CTCATGGTAAACAGCTGTCCGGAGGCAGCGGGGCCGGAAGAAATGAATACTGTCCAGATAAGATATGTAT
ACACGCCTTGTATTTGGTGGGGGGCAATCAGAGCCGTATTCTTGCACATGCATCCCAAAAAAGCACACAT
CGACTCCATCGATCTCCTCAAAAGCAAAGAGTGCTTTGGTACGATATGGGAAAGATTCCGACATCTCTCC
AGAATCCACAAACCTTGACTTCATTCCCGGCTTGACCTCCACAGTCTTGTCTGAGCTGGCCACCACTCTG
ACAAAAACCTCCCCAGCTTCAGGGTGATTCTGGCGCCGCAAAAACTTATTCACTCTGTCTTCTAAGTGGT
TTCCCAATCGTGTGGTCTGCAGCCTCT
