[The description below was written by a language model from this plasmid's Addgene catalogue record.]
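Description:
CBP-Bromo-HAT-CH3-pET is a bacterial expression plasmid built on a Novagen pET backbone (about 5.4 kb without insert) and selected with kanamycin. The record does not give the specific pET variant, the origin of replication or the copy number. It also does not state the promoter explicitly. The use of T7 and T7 terminator sequencing primers is consistent with the usual pET design, in which the insert sits between a T7 promoter and T7 terminator and is transcribed by T7 RNA polymerase in a suitable E. coli expression host. DH5alpha is listed only as the strain for propagating the plasmid.

The insert is a roughly 2.3 kb fragment of mouse Crebbp (CREB-binding protein, CBP), cloned between BamHI and HindIII sites that both remain intact. The record describes it as containing the histone acetyltransferase (HAT) domain, residues 1172-1621. The plasmid name suggests the fragment also spans the flanking bromodomain and CH3 region, and the insert is longer than the HAT residues alone would need, but exact boundaries are not given. The backbone supplies an N-terminal His tag and T7 epitope tag and a C-terminal His tag. The recombinant protein can therefore be purified by metal-affinity chromatography and detected with anti-tag antibodies.

The construct is suited to producing recombinant CBP catalytic fragment in bacteria for in vitro work such as acetyltransferase assays and protein-binding studies. The associated publication examined how HOX homeodomain proteins block CBP HAT activity. Part of the plasmid was derived from material made in other laboratories.
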