Addgene plasmid #21027: CBP-Bromo-HAT-CH3-pET
Depositing lab: Corey Largman. Depositing organization: San Francisco VA Health Care System. Publication: The HOX homeodomain proteins block CBP histone acetyltransferase activity. Shen WF, Krishnan K, Lawrence HJ, Largman C. Mol Cell Biol. 2001 Nov;21(21):7509-22 10.1128/MCB.21.21.7509-7522.2001 PubMed 11585930.
Backbone
  Vector backbone: pET
  Backbone manufacturer: Novagen
  Backbone size w/o insert (bp): 5369
  Vector type: Bacterial Expression
Growth in bacteria
  Bacterial resistance: Kanamycin, 50 μg/mL
  Growth temperature: 37°C
  Growth strain: DH5alpha
  Copy number: Unknown
Gene/Insert
  Gene/Insert name: CBP (alt name: CREB-binding protein HAT domain)
  Species: M. musculus (mouse)
  Insert size (bp): 2337
  Mutation: contains HAT domain aa 1172-1621
  Entrez Gene: Crebbp (a.k.a. CBP, CBP/p300, KAT3A, p300/CBP)
  Tag / fusion protein: His (N terminal on backbone); T7 tag (N terminal on backbone); His (C terminal on backbone)
  Cloning method: Restriction Enzyme; 5′ cloning site BamHI (not destroyed); 3′ cloning site HindIII (not destroyed)
  Sequencing primers: 5′ T7; 3′ T7 Terminal
Resource information
  A portion of this plasmid was derived from a plasmid made by: R. Goodman and T. Kouzarides
Terms and licenses: Academic/Nonprofit Terms; Industry Terms: Not Available to Industry
How to cite: CBP-Bromo-HAT-CH3-pET was a gift from Corey Largman (Addgene plasmid # 21027)
